>Addgene plasmid #27815 | pUT1431-HQ858733 | depositor full sequence | sequence record 13090 | Author sequence
CAAATAATGATTTTATTTTGACTGATAGTGACCTGTTCGTTGCAACAAATTGATGAGCAATGCTTTTTTA
TAATGCCAACTTTGTACAAAAAAGCAGGCTCCGCGGCCGCCTTGTTTAACTTTAAGAAGGAGCCCTTCAC
CATGGAACCATCCTCTCAGCCTCAGCCTGCGATGGGTGTCGCCGCCGGTGGGTCACAAGTGTATCCTGCG
TCTGCCTACCCGCCTGCAGCAACAGTAGCTCCTCCTGCTGTTGCATCTGCTGGTTTACAGTCAGTGCAAC
CATTCCCAGCCAACCCTGCCCATATGAGTGCTCAGCACCAGATTGTCTACCAACAAGCTCAACAGTTCCA
CCAACAGCTCCAGCAGCAGCAACAGCAGCAGCTTCAGCAGTTCTGGGTCGAACGCATGACTGAAATCGAG
GCAACAGCTGATTTCAGGAACCACAACTTGCCACTTGCGAGGATAAAGAAGATCATGAAGGCCGACGAAG
ATGTCCGCATGATCTCAGCCGAAGCTCCCGTGGTCTTCGCAAAAGCTTGCGAGATATTCATACTGGAGCT
GACGCTGAGGTCGTGGATGCACACCGAGGAGAACAAGCGCCGCACCTTGCAGAAGAACGACATTGCCGCA
GCCATCACCAGGACCGACATTTACGACTTCTTGGTCGACATTGTTCCCAGGGATGAGATGAAGGACGACG
GAATCGGGCTTCCTAGGCCCGGGCTGCCACCCATGGGAGCCCCAGCTGACGCATATCCATACTACTACAT
GCCACAGCAGCAGGTGCCTGGTCCTGGGATGGTTTATGGCGCCCAGCAAGGCCACCCGGTGACGTATCTG
TGGCAGGATCCTCAGGAACAGCAGGAGCAAGCTCCTGAAGAGCAGCAGTCTCTGCATGAAAGGGACAAGG
GTGGGCGCGCCGACCCAGCTTTCTTGTACAAAGTTGGCATTATAAGAAAGCATTGCTTATCAATTTGTTG
CAACGAACAGGTCACTATCAGTCAAAATAAAATCATTATTTGCCATCCAGCTGATATCCCCTATAGTGAG
TCGTATTACATGGTCATAGCTGTTTCCTGGCAGCTCTGGCCCGTGTCTCAAAATCTCTGATGTTACATTG
CACAAGATAAAAATATATCATCATGAACAATAAAACTGTCTGCTTACATAAACAGTAATACAAGGGGTGT
TATGAGCCATATTCAACGGGAAACGTCGAGGCCGCGATTAAATTCCAACATGGATGCTGATTTATATGGG
TATAAATGGGCTCGCGATAATGTCGGGCAATCAGGTGCGACAATCTATCGCTTGTATGGGAAGCCCGATG
CGCCAGAGTTGTTTCTGAAACATGGCAAAGGTAGCGTTGCCAATGATGTTACAGATGAGATGGTCAGACT
AAACTGGCTGACGGAATTTATGCCTCTTCCGACCATCAAGCATTTTATCCGTACTCCTGATGATGCATGG
TTACTCACCACTGCGATCCCCGGAAAAACAGCATTCCAGGTATTAGAAGAATATCCTGATTCAGGTGAAA
ATATTGTTGATGCGCTGGCAGTGTTCCTGCGCCGGTTGCATTCGATTCCTGTTTGTAATTGTCCTTTTAA
CAGCGATCGCGTATTTCGTCTCGCTCAGGCGCAATCACGAATGAATAACGGTTTGGTTGATGCGAGTGAT
TTTGATGACGAGCGTAATGGCTGGCCTGTTGAACAAGTCTGGAAAGAAATGCATAAACTTTTGCCATTCT
CACCGGATTCAGTCGTCACTCATGGTGATTTCTCACTTGATAACCTTATTTTTGACGAGGGGAAATTAAT
AGGTTGTATTGATGTTGGACGAGTCGGAATCGCAGACCGATACCAGGATCTTGCCATCCTATGGAACTGC
CTCGGTGAGTTTTCTCCTTCATTACAGAAACGGCTTTTTCAAAAATATGGTATTGATAATCCTGATATGA
ATAAATTGCAGTTTCATTTGATGCTCGATGAGTTTTTCTAATCAGAATTGGTTAATTGGTTGTAACACTG
GCAGAGCATTACGCTGACTTGACGGGACGGCGCAAGCTCATGACCAAAATCCCTTAACGTGAGTTACGCG
TCGTTCCACTGAGCGTCAGACCCCGTAGAAAAGATCAAAGGATCTTCTTGAGATCCTTTTTTTCTGCGCG
TAATCTGCTGCTTGCAAACAAAAAAACCACCGCTACCAGCGGTGGTTTGTTTGCCGGATCAAGAGCTACC
AACTCTTTTTCCGAAGGTAACTGGCTTCAGCAGAGCGCAGATACCAAATACTGTCCTTCTAGTGTAGCCG
TAGTTAGGCCACCACTTCAAGAACTCTGTAGCACCGCCTACATACCTCGCTCTGCTAATCCTGTTACCAG
TGGCTGCTGCCAGTGGCGATAAGTCGTGTCTTACCGGGTTGGACTCAAGACGATAGTTACCGGATAAGGC
GCAGCGGTCGGGCTGAACGGGGGGTTCGTGCACACAGCCCAGCTTGGAGCGAACGACCTACACCGAACTG
AGATACCTACAGCGTGAGCATTGAGAAAGCGCCACGCTTCCCGAAGGGAGAAAGGCGGACAGGTATCCGG
TAAGCGGCAGGGTCGGAACAGGAGAGCGCACGAGGGAGCTTCCAGGGGGAAACGCCTGGTATCTTTATAG
TCCTGTCGGGTTTCGCCACCTCTGACTTGAGCGTCGATTTTTGTGATGCTCGTCAGGGGGGCGGAGCCTA
TGGAAAAACGCCAGCAACGCGGCCTTTTTACGGTTCCTGGCCTTTTGCTGGCCTTTTGCTCACATGTTCT
TTCCTGCGTTATCCCCTGATTCTGTGGATAACCGTATTACCGCCTTTGAGTGAGCTGATACCGCTCGCCG
CAGCCGAACGACCGAGCGCAGCGAGTCAGTGAGCGAGGAAGCGGAAGAGCGCCCAATACGCAAACCGCCT
CTCCCCGCGCGTTGGCCGATTCATTAATGCAGCTGGCACGACAGGTTTCCCGACTGGAAAGCGGGCAGTG
AGCGCAACGCAATTAATACGCGTACCGCTAGCCAGGAAGAGTTTGTAGAAACGCAAAAAGGCCATCCGTC
AGGATGGCCTTCTGCTTAGTTTGATGCCTGGCAGTTTATGGCGGGCGTCCTGCCCGCCACCCTCCGGGCC
GTTGCTTCACAACGTTCAAATCCGCTCCCGGCGGATTTGTCCTACTCAGGAGAGCGTTCACCGACAAACA
ACAGATAAAACGAAAGGCCCAGTCTTCCGACTGAGCCTTTCGTTTTATTTGATGCCTGGCAGTTCCCTAC
TCTCGCGTTAACGCTAGCATGGATGTTTTCCCAGTCACGACGTTGTAAAACGACGGCCAGTCTTAAGCTC
GGGCCC
Features (pLannotate 1.2.2; 11 found; start..end, strand, type, name):
      1..100     +  protein_bind   attL1: mutant version of attL; recombination site for the Gateway® LR reaction LR Clonase™
    112..132     +  RBS            RBS: efficient ribosome binding site from bacteriophage T7 gene 10 (Olins and Rangwala, 1989)
    142..891     +  CDS            NFYC4: NFYC4_ORYSJ - Also known as HAP5B From Oryza sativa subsp. japonica (Rice).
    923..1022    -  protein_bind   attL2: mutant version of attL; recombination site for the Gateway® LR reaction LR Clonase™
   1040..1058    -  promoter       T7 promoter: promoter for bacteriophage T7 RNA polymerase
   1192..2001    +  CDS            KanR: aminoglycoside phosphotransferase; aph(3')-Ia; confers resistance to kanamycin in bacteria or G418 (Geneticin®) in eukaryotes
   2148..2736    +  rep_origin     ori: high-copy-number ColE1/pMB1/pBR322/pUC origin of replication
   2919..3011    +  CDS            lacI (fragment): lac repressor; lacI; The lac repressor binds to the lac operator to inhibit transcription in E. coli. This inhibition can be relieved by adding lactose or isopropyl-β-D-thiogalactopyranoside (IPTG).
   3066..3093    -  terminator     rrnB T2 terminator: transcription terminator T2 from the E. coli rrnB gene
   3225..3268    +  terminator     rrnB T1 terminator: Escherichia coli rrnB; transcription terminator T1 from the E. coli rrnB gene
   3315..3351    -  CDS            lacZα (fragment): LacZα fragment of β-galactosidase; lacZ fragment
