[The description below was written by a language model from this plasmid's Addgene catalogue record and pLannotate feature annotations shown in this document.]
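Description:
pUT1431-HQ858733 is a Gateway entry clone built on the Invitrogen pENTR/SD backbone and belongs to the Maize TFome collection of transcription factor open reading frames. It is propagated in E. coli under kanamycin selection, conferred by the aph(3')-Ia KanR gene. Replication depends on a ColE1/pUC-type origin. The catalogue entry lists the plasmid as low copy, whereas the annotation describes this origin as high copy, so the record is not consistent on that point. The full depositor sequence is 3,366 nt, matching the sum of the 2,601 bp backbone and the 765 bp insert.

The payload is the coding sequence of a Zea mays CCAAT-HAP5 transcription factor, a subunit type of the CCAAT-binding NF-Y complex. It was PCR-amplified from a full-length maize cDNA clone and retains its native stop codon. Automated annotation labels the ORF by similarity to the rice homologue NFYC4/HAP5B, which agrees with the stated family assignment. The ORF sits between attL1 and attL2 sites, so LR Clonase recombination can move it directionally into any attR-bearing destination vector. Because the stop codon is present, it suits native or N-terminally tagged expression rather than C-terminal fusions. A bacteriophage T7 gene 10 ribosome binding site lies just upstream of the ORF inside the att-flanked region, which allows efficient translation in bacterial expression destinations. The rrnB T1 and T2 terminators upstream of attL1 shield the insert from read-through transcription. A T7 promoter lies beyond attL2, oriented back towards the insert, and small lacI and lacZα fragments are backbone remnants. The entry vector provides no eukaryotic promoter. The clone serves as a shuttle resource for functional genomics studies of maize transcription factors.
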