Addgene plasmid #27815: pUT1431-HQ858733
Depositing lab: John Gray & Erich Grotewold. Depositing organization: University of Toledo. Publication: The Maize TFome--development of a transcription factor open reading frame collection for functional genomics. Burdo B, Gray J, Goetting-Minesky MP, Wittler B, Hunt M, Li T, Velliquette D, Thomas J, Gentzel I, dos Santos Brito M, Mejia-Guerra MK, Connolly LN, Qaisi D, Li W, Casas MI, Doseff AI, Grotewold E. Plant J. 2014 Oct;80(2):356-66. doi: 10.1111/tpj.12623. Epub 2014 Aug 26. PubMed 25053252.
Backbone
  Vector backbone: pENTR/SD
  Backbone manufacturer: Invitrogen
  Backbone size w/o insert (bp): 2601
  Vector type: Entry vector
Growth in bacteria
  Bacterial resistance: Kanamycin, 50 μg/mL
  Growth temperature: 37°C
  Growth strain: DH5alpha
  Growth instructions: E. coli TOP10
  Copy number: Low Copy
Gene/Insert
  Gene/Insert name: CCAAT-HAP5 transcription factor from DT647007
  Species: Zea mays
  Insert size (bp): 765
  GenBank ID: HQ858733
  Cloning method: Restriction Enzyme
  Sequencing primers: 5′ M13 For; 3′ M13 Rev
Terms and licenses: Academic/Nonprofit Terms; Industry Terms: Not Available to Industry
Depositor comments: This CDS was amplified using PCR from a full length cDNA template from the Maize Full-length cDNA Project (www.maizecdna.org) and the PCR product included the stop codon. The PCR product was cloned into a Gateway pENTR/SD vector. Further information on this gene may be obtained at www.grassius.org using the GenBank number. (The second half of the plasmid name is the GenBank Number for the sequence of the insert)
How to cite: pUT1431-HQ858733 was a gift from John Gray & Erich Grotewold (Addgene plasmid # 27815 ; http://n2t.net/addgene:27815 ; RRID:Addgene_27815)
