>Addgene plasmid #27815 | pUT1431-HQ858733 | addgene partial sequence | sequence record 34105 | 27815 with M13pUC-fwd
CCCAATAATGATTTTATTTTGACTGATAGTGACCTGTTCGTTGCAACAAATTGATGAGCAATGCTTTTTT
ATAATGCCAACTTTGTACAAAAAAGCAGGCTCCGCGGCCGCCTTGTTTAACTTTAAGAAGGAGCCCTTCA
CCATGGAACCATCCTCTCAGCCTCAGCCTGCGATGGGTGTCGCCGCCGGTGGGTCACAAGTGTATCCTGC
GTCTGCCTACCCGCCTGCAGCAACAGTAGCTCCTCCTGCTGTTGCATCTGCTGGTTTACAGTCAGTGCAA
CCATTCCCAGCCAACCCTGCCCATATGAGTGCTCAGCACCAGATTGTCTACCAACAAGCTCAACAGTTCC
ACCAACAGCTCCAGCAGCAGCAACAGCAGCAGCTTCAGCAGTTCTGGGTCGAACGCATGACTGAAATCGA
GGCAACAGCTGATTTCAGGAACCACAACTTGCCACTTGCGAGGATAAAGAAGATCATGAAGGCCGACGAA
GATGTCCGCATGATCTCAGCCGAAGCTCCCGTGGTCTTCGCAAAAGCTTGCGAGATATTCATACTGGAGC
TGACGCTGAGGTCGTGGATGCACACCGAGGAGAACAAGCGCCGCACCTTGCAGAAGAACGACATTGCCGC
AGCCATCACCAGGACCGACATTTACGACTTCTTGGTCGACATTGTTCCCAGGGATGAGATGAAGGACGAC
GGAATCGGGCTTCCTAGGCCCGGGCTGCCACCCATGGGAGCCCCAGCTGACGCATATCCATACTACTACA
TGCCACAGCAGCA
